Addgene plasmid #53641: DPYSL3A-c010
Purpose: Baculovirus expression for structure determination; may not be full ORF
Depositing lab: Nicola Burgess-Brown. Depositing organization: University of Oxford.
Backbone
  Vector backbone: pFB-6HZB
  Backbone manufacturer: SGC
  Vector type: Baculovirus transfer vector
Growth in bacteria
  Bacterial resistance: Ampicillin, 100 μg/mL
  Growth temperature: 37°C
  Growth strain: Mach1 ; SF9
  Copy number: High Copy
Gene/Insert
  Gene/Insert name: DPYSL3A (alt name: 4BKN)
  Insert size (bp): 1991
  Promoter: polyhedrin promoter
  Tag / fusion protein: His6-ZBasic-TEV (N terminal on insert)
  Cloning method: Ligation Independent Cloning
  Sequencing primers: 5′ Polyhedrin forward
Terms and licenses: Academic/Nonprofit Terms; Industry Terms: Not Available to Industry
Depositor comments: Baculovirus (Bac to bac). N-terminal His6-ZB-TEV tag. Clone using BseRI and standard Lic extensions http://www.thesgc.org/structures/4BKN/ Use BL21(DE3)-R3-pRARE2 strain for expression.
How to cite: DPYSL3A-c010 was a gift from Nicola Burgess-Brown (Addgene plasmid # 53641 ; http://n2t.net/addgene:53641 ; RRID:Addgene_53641)
