[The description below was written by a language model from this plasmid's Addgene catalogue record.]
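Description:
DPYSL3A-c010 is a baculovirus transfer vector built on the pFB-6HZB backbone from the SGC and designed for the Bac-to-Bac system. The plasmid is propagated in E. coli as a high-copy construct under ampicillin selection. In this type of system, the expression cassette is transferred from the plasmid into a baculovirus genome maintained as a bacmid, and the resulting recombinant virus is used to infect insect cells. The record lists Sf9 alongside the bacterial cloning strain. No feature table is provided, so the origin of replication, transposition elements and any additional markers on the backbone are not documented here.

The payload is a 1991 bp DPYSL3A insert, introduced by ligation-independent cloning and placed under the polyhedrin promoter, a very strong, very late baculoviral promoter that drives high-level protein production in infected insect cells. The protein is expressed with an N-terminal His6-ZBasic-TEV tag. The hexahistidine segment allows immobilised metal affinity purification, the ZBasic domain is a highly positively charged module that can aid purification by cation exchange, and the TEV protease site lets the whole tag be cleaved off afterwards. The construct was made for structure determination and is linked to a deposited structure (alternative name 4BKN). The record cautions that the insert may be a truncated construct rather than the full open reading frame, and the species of origin is not stated. The depositor comments also mention an E. coli BL21(DE3) derivative for expression, which sits oddly with the polyhedrin-driven baculovirus design, and the record does not resolve this discrepancy.
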