>Addgene plasmid #53641 | DPYSL3A-c010 | depositor partial sequence | sequence record 83769 | insert sequence
ATGGGCCACCATCATCATCATCATTCTTCTGGTGTGGATAACAAGTTCAACAAGGAGCGTCGAAGAGCTC
GCCGTGAAATTCGCCATCTGCCGAACCTGAACCGCGAACAGCGTCGCGCATTTATTCGCAGCCTGCGCGA
TGATCCGAGCCAGAGCGCGAACCTGCTGGCGGAAGCGAAGAAGCTGAACGATGCGCAGCCGAAGGGTACA
GAGAACCTGTACTTCCAATCCATGTCCTACCAAGGCAAGAAGAACATCCCGCGGATCACGAGTGACCGTC
TCCTTATCAAGGGAGGCAGAATCGTCAATGATGATCAGTCCTTTTATGCTGATATTTACATGGAAGATGG
CTTAATAAAACAAATTGGAGACAATCTGATTGTTCCTGGAGGAGTGAAGACCATTGAAGCCAATGGGAAG
ATGGTGATCCCTGGAGGCATCGATGTCCATACTCACTACCAGATGCCATATAAGGGAATGACCACAGTAG
ATGACTTCTTCCAAGGGACAAAGGCGGCTTTAGCAGGTGGCACCACCATGATCATTGACCATGTGGTGCC
TGAGCCTGAGTCCAGCCTGACTGAGGCCTATGAGAAATGGAGAGAGTGGGCTGATGGGAAGAGTTGCTGT
GACTATGCCCTGCATGTGGACATCACCCACTGGAATGACAGCGTCAAGCAGGAAGTGCAGAACCTCATCA
AGGACAAAGGGGTTAACTCCTTCATGGTTTATATGGCTTATAAGGATTTGTATCAAGTATCTAACACAGA
GCTCTATGAGATCTTCACCTGCCTGGGAGAGCTGGGGGCCATTGCTCAAGTTCATGCTGAGAATGGGGAT
ATCATTGCCCAGGAGCAAACCCGCATGTTGGAAATGGGGATAACTGGCCCAGAAGGCCATGTACTGAGCA
GGCCAGAAGAGCTGGAAGCTGAGGCTGTGTTCCGTGCCATCACCATTGCCAGCCAAACCAATTGCCCTCT
CTACGTCACAAAGGTCATGAGCAAGAGTGCAGCTGACCTCATCTCACAAGCCAGGAAAAAAGGAAATGTA
GTCTTTGGTGAGCCCATCACTGCCAGCCTCGGCATAGATGGAACCCATTATTGGAGCAAGAACTGGGCCA
AGGCGGCTGCATTTGTGACATCCCCACCCCTGAGCCCTGACCCAACTACTCCGGACTACATCAACTCCTT
GCTGGCCAGCGGGGATCTGCAGCTATCTGGGAGTGCCCACTGCACCTTCAGCACTGCCCAGAAAGCAATT
GGGAAGGACAACTTCACAGCCATTCCTGAGGGCACCAATGGTGTGGAGGAGCGGATGTCTGTCATCTGGG
ACAAGGCTGTGGCCACAGGGAAAATGGACGAAAACCAGTTCGTGGCTGTGACAAGCACAAACGCTGCCAA
GATCTTCAACCTGTATCCCCGCAAGGGAAGAATATCTGTGGGTTCTGACAGCGACCTCGTCATCTGGGAT
CCAGATGCTGTGAAGATCGTCTCTGCCAAGAACCACCAGTCTGCGGCAGAGTACAACATCTTTGAAGGGA
TGGAGCTGCGCGGGGCTCCTCTGGTTGTCATCTGCCAGGGCAAGATCATGCTGGAAGATGGCAACCTGCA
CGTGACCCAGGGGGCTGGCCGCTTCATACCCTGCAGCCCGTTCTCCGACTATGTCTACAAGCGCATTAAA
GCACGGAGGAAGATGGCAGACCTGCATGCCGTCCCAAGGGGCATGTACGATGGGCCTGTGTTTGACCTGA
CCACCACCCCCAAAGGTGGCACCCCCGCAGGCTCTGCTCGGGGCTCTCCTACTCGGCCGAACCCACCTGT
GAGGAATCTTCATCAGTCGGGATTTAGCCTGTCAGGCACTCAAGTGGATGAGGGGGTTCGCTCAGCCAGC
AAGCGCATCGTGGCGCCCCCAGGCGGCCGTTCTAATATCACATCTCTGAGTTGACAGTAAAGGTGGATAC
GGATCCGAATTCGAGCTCCGTCGACAAGCTT
