>Addgene plasmid #53641 | DPYSL3A-c010 | addgene partial sequence | sequence record 97868 | Polyhedrin-F 5'-AAATGATAACCATCTCGC-3'
TTTCGTAACAGTTTTGTAATAAAAAAACCTATAAATATTCCGGATTATTCATACCGTCCCACCATCGGGC
GCGGATCTCGGTCCGAAAACCATGGGCCACCATCATCATCATCATTCTTCTGGTGTGGATAACAAGTTCA
ACAAGGAGCGTCGAAGAGCTCGCCGTGAAATTCGCCATCTGCCGAACCTGAACCGCGAACAGCGTCGCGC
ATTTATTCGCAGCCTGCGCGATGATCCGAGCCAGAGCGCGAACCTGCTGGCGGAAGCGAAGAAGCTGAAC
GATGCGCAGCCGAAGGGTACAGAGAACCTGTACTTCCAATCCATGTCCTACCAAGGCAAGAAGAACATCC
CGCGGATCACGAGTGACCGTCTCCTTATCAAGGGAGGCAGAATCGTCAATGATGATCAGTCCTTTTATGC
TGATATTTACATGGAAGATGGCTTAATAAAACAAATTGGAGACAATCTGATTGTTCCTGGAGGAGTGAAG
ACCATTGAAGCCAATGGGAAGATGGTGATCCCTGGAGGCATCGATGTCCATACTCACTACCAGATGCCAT
ATAAGGGAATGACCACAGTAGATGACTTCTTCCAAGGGACAAAGGCGGCTTTAGCAGGTGGCACCACCAT
GATCATTGACCATGTGGTGCCTGAGCCTGAGTCCAGCCTGACTGAGGCCTATGAGAAATGGAGAGAGTGG
GCTGATGGGAAGAGTTGCTGTGACTATGCCCTGCATGTGGACATCACCCACTGGAATGACAGCGTCAAGC
AGGAAGTGCAGAACCTCATCAAGGACAAAGGGGTTAACTCCTTCATGGTTTATATGGCTTATAAGGATTT
GTATCAAGTATCTAACACAGAGCTCTATGAGATCTTCACCTGCCTGGGAGAGCTGGGGGCCATTGCTCAA
GTTCATGCTGA
