>Addgene plasmid #53641 | DPYSL3A-c010 | addgene partial sequence | sequence record 97870 | fBac-2 5'-gggaggttttttaaagcaagtaaa-3'
TGGTATGGCTGATTATGATCCTCTAGTACTTCTCGACAAGCTTGTCGACGGAGCTCGAATTCGGATCCGT
ATCCACCTTTACTGTCAACTCAGAGATGTGATATTAGAACGGCCGCCTGGGGGCGCCACGATGCGCTTGC
TGGCTGAGCGAACCCCCTCATCCACTTGAGTGCCTGACAGGCTAAATCCCGACTGATGAAGATTCCTCAC
AGGTGGGTTCGGCCGAGTAGGAGAGCCCCGAGCAGAGCCTGCGGGGGTGCCACCTTTGGGGGTGGTGGTC
AGGTCAAACACAGGCCCATCGTACATGCCCCTTGGGACGGCATGCAGGTCTGCCATCTTCCTCCGTGCTT
TAATGCGCTTGTAGACATAGTCGGAGAACGGGCTGCAGGGTATGAAGCGGCCAGCCCCCTGGGTCACGTG
CAGGTTGCCATCTTCCAGCATGATCTTGCCCTGGCAGATGACAACCAGAGGAGCCCCGCGCAGCTCCATC
CCTTCAAAGATGTTGTACTCTGCCGCAGACTGGTGGTTCTTGGCAGAGACGATCTTCACAGCATCTGGAT
CCCAGATGACGAGGTCGCTGTCAGAACCCACAGATATTCTTCCCTTGCGGGGATACAGGTTGAAGATCTT
GGCAGCGTTTGTGCTTGTCACAGCCACGAACTGGTTTTCGTCCATTTTCCCTGTGGCCACAGCCTTGTCC
CAGATGACAGACATCCGCTCCTCCACACCATTGGTGCCCTCAGGAATGGCTGTGAAGTTGTCCTTCCCAA
TTGCTTTCTGGGCAGTGCTGAAGGTGCAGTGGGCACTCCCAGATAGCTGCAGATCCCCGCTGGCCAGCAA
GGAGTTGATGTAGTCCGGAGTAGTTGGGTCAGGGCTCAGGGGTGGGGATGTCACAAATGCAGCCGCCTTG
GCCCAGTTCTTGCTCCAATAATGGGTTCCATCTATGCCGAGGCTGGCAGTGATGGGCTCACCAAAGACTA
CATTTCCTTTTTTCCTGGCTTGTGA
